Addgene plasmid #67354: pDSHA-ARL2-Myc
Purpose: Mammalian expression of hArl2 with C-term Myc tag
Depositing lab: Richard Kahn. Depositing organization: Emory University. Publication: Tool box: Plasmids for the expression or knockdown of human ARF Family GTPases (ARF/ARL/SAR) and their co-expression in bacteria with N-myristoyltransferases. Kerr SC, Kahn RA. Cell Logist. 2015 Sep 21;5(3):e1090523. doi: 10.1080/21592799.2015.1090523. eCollection 2015 Jul-Sep. PubMed 27057421.
Backbone
  Vector backbone: pDS_Myc-X
  Vector type: Mammalian Expression
  Selectable markers: Neomycin (select with G418)
Growth in bacteria
  Bacterial resistance: Kanamycin, 50 μg/mL
  Growth temperature: 37°C
  Growth strain: DH5alpha
  Copy number: High Copy
Gene/Insert
  Gene/Insert name: ARL2 (alt name: pRK7n-Myc)
  Species: H. sapiens (human)
  Entrez Gene: ARL2 (a.k.a. ARFL2, MRCS1)
  Promoter: CMV
  Tag / fusion protein: Myc (C terminal on backbone)
  Cloning method: Gateway Cloning
  Sequencing primers: 5′ CMV-F; 3′ T7
Terms and licenses: Academic/Nonprofit Terms; Industry Terms: Not Available to Industry
How to cite: pDSHA-ARL2-Myc was a gift from Richard Kahn (Addgene plasmid # 67354 ; http://n2t.net/addgene:67354 ; RRID:Addgene_67354)
