[The description below was written by a language model from this plasmid's Addgene catalogue record.]
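Description:
pDSHA-ARL2-Myc is a mammalian expression plasmid built on the pDS_Myc-X backbone and carrying the human ARL2 coding sequence, which encodes an ARF-like small GTPase of the ARF family. The insert was introduced by Gateway recombination cloning, so the open reading frame is expected to be flanked by the recombination scars typical of that system. Transcription is driven by the CMV promoter, a strong constitutive viral promoter widely used for high-level expression in transfected mammalian cells. A Myc epitope tag supplied by the backbone is fused to the C terminus of ARL2, allowing the protein to be detected or immunoprecipitated with anti-Myc antibodies without needing an ARL2-specific reagent. The plasmid name contains "HA", but the record lists only the Myc tag, so the presence of an HA epitope cannot be confirmed from the information given.

In bacteria the plasmid is maintained at high copy number under kanamycin selection. In mammalian cells it offers neomycin resistance, permitting G418 selection of stably expressing populations in addition to transient transfection. The specific origin of replication, polyadenylation signal and promoter driving the resistance cassette are not stated, and no feature table is available to confirm the detailed layout. A T7 site downstream of the insert is implied by the listed sequencing primer. The construct belongs to a collection of plasmids for the expression or knockdown of human ARF family GTPases, and is suited to studies of ARL2 localisation, interactions and function in cultured mammalian cells.
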