>Addgene plasmid #67354 | pDSHA-ARL2-Myc | addgene partial sequence | sequence record 119381 | T7 5'-TAATACGACTCACTATAGGG-3'
ATTAAGGTACCGGGCCCTACAGATCCTCTTCAGAGATGAGTTTCTGCTCCATCTCGAATCGAACCACTTT
GTACAAGAAAGCTGGGTCGTCAGCTGTGAAAATGCGGCTGGAAATGTCATCCAGGAGCCAGTCGATGCCC
GGCAGCAGGTTCTCCCCGGTGACGGCGCTGCAGCCCTGGATGCACCAGTGGTGGCTGCGGATGGAGTCCA
GCTCCAGGGCCTCGCGGATGGCGTTAGAGGACAGTGCTCCAGGCAGGTCCTGCTTATTAGCAAAGATGAG
GAGGGTTGCTCCGGCCAGGCGCTCCTCCACCAGCAGGCTCTGGAGCTCCCGCTGGCAGTCCTGCATGCGC
TGGCGGTCTGCGCTGTCCACTACCCAGATGAGGCCATCGGTGCTCTCAAAGTAGTTCCGCCAGTAGGACC
GCAGGGACTTCTGGCCACCCACATCCCAGATGTTCAGCTTGAATCCTCGGTGCTCCAGGGTCTTGATGTT
GAAGCCCAGCGTTGGGGAGATGGTGTCGATGTCCTCCCCATTGAACTTCTTCAGGATGGTTGTCTTTCCA
GCATTGTCCAGGCCAAGCATGAGCAGTCGCAGCTCCCGCTCTTTCTGCTTCATCTTCTTCAGAATGGTCA
GGAGCCCCATGGTTCTATCTCCTTCTAAGCCTGCTTTTTTGTACAAACTTGTTTGATTCGAGTGTCGACG
GTATCGATAAGCTTGATATCGAATTCCTGCAGCCCGGGGGATCCGCCCGGGCTAGAGCGGCCGCCACCGC
GGTGGAGCTCCAGCTTTTGTTCCCTTTAGTGAGGGTTAATTTCGAGCTTGGCGTAATCGCTAGCGGATCT
GACGGTTCACTAAACCAGCTCTGCTTATATAGACCTCCCACCGTACACGCCTACCGCCCATTTGCGTCAA
TGGG
